Addgene plasmid #109077: NK588
Purpose: Reporter gene expression in S. rosetta
Depositing lab: Nicole King. Depositing organization: University of California, Berkeley. Publication: Transfection of choanoflagellates illuminates their cell biology and the ancestry of animal septins. Booth DS, Szmidt-Middleton H, King N. Mol Biol Cell. 2018 Dec 1;29(25):3026-3038. doi: 10.1091/mbc.E18-08-0514. Epub 2018 Oct 3. PubMed 30281390.
Backbone
  Vector backbone: pDSB_0028
  Vector type: Choanoflagellate Expression
Growth in bacteria
  Bacterial resistance: Ampicillin, 100 μg/mL
  Growth temperature: 37°C
  Growth strain: DH5alpha
  Copy number: High Copy
Gene/Insert
  Gene/Insert name: pActAvrII_nanoluc
  Mutation: Eliminate NcoI site in the promoter
  Cloning method: Unknown
Terms and licenses: Academic/Nonprofit Terms; Industry Terms: Not Available to Industry
Depositor comments: pDSB_0029 . Please visit https://www.biorxiv.org/content/early/2018/06/09/343111 for bioRxiv preprint.
How to cite: NK588 was a gift from Nicole King (Addgene plasmid # 109077 ; http://n2t.net/addgene:109077 ; RRID:Addgene_109077)
