[The description below was written by a language model from this plasmid's Addgene catalogue record and pLannotate feature annotations shown in this document.]
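Description:
NK588 (also recorded as pDSB_0029) is a 4.1 kb choanoflagellate expression plasmid built on the pDSB_0028 backbone and designed to express a reporter gene in Salpingoeca rosetta. It is propagated in E. coli as a high-copy plasmid through a ColE1/pUC-type origin and is selected with ampicillin via the β-lactamase gene and its native promoter. The backbone looks pUC-derived. It carries the CAP binding site, lac promoter and lac operator, along with fragments of lacI, lacZα, the pUC18/19 multiple cloning site, the pBR322 bom region and rop. These are cloning-vector remnants and play no part in the reporter cassette.

The insert, pActAvrII_nanoluc, appears from its name to pair an actin gene promoter with a nanoluc luciferase coding sequence. The catalogue notes a mutation that eliminates an NcoI site in the promoter, presumably to simplify later cloning, and "AvrII" in the name may refer to a restriction site, though the record does not explain it. The promoter itself is not annotated. It presumably lies in the unannotated stretch between the lac operator and the reporter. Automated annotation instead detects a short actin-like coding fragment (its best match is an algal actin, which probably reflects actin conservation, not the true source) immediately upstream of and slightly overlapping a fragment matching the catalytic subunit of Oplophorus gracilirostris luciferase, the enzyme from which nanoluc was engineered. This arrangement suggests the first few actin codons may be retained ahead of the luciferase. About 200 bp of unannotated sequence follows the reporter and may hold 3' regulatory sequence, which the record does not state.

No selectable marker for the choanoflagellate host is evident, which is consistent with use in transient transfection. There, luminescence gives a sensitive, quantitative readout of DNA delivery and promoter activity.
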