Features (pLannotate 1.2.2; 13 found; start..end, strand, type, name):
    100..204     +  promoter       AmpR promoter: bla
    205..1065    +  CDS            AmpR: β-lactamase; bla; confers resistance to ampicillin, carbenicillin, and related antibiotics
   1236..1824    +  rep_origin     ori: high-copy-number ColE1/pMB1/pBR322/pUC origin of replication
   2007..2099    +  CDS            lacI (fragment): lac repressor; lacI; The lac repressor binds to the lac operator to inhibit transcription in E. coli. This inhibition can be relieved by adding lactose or isopropyl-β-D-thiogalactopyranoside (IPTG).
   2112..2133    +  protein_bind   CAP binding site: CAP binding activates transcription in the presence of cAMP. E. coli catabolite activator protein
   2148..2178    +  promoter       lac promoter: promoter for the E. coli lac operon
   2186..2202    +  protein_bind   lac operator: The lac repressor binds to the lac operator to inhibit transcription in E. coli. This inhibition can be relieved by adding lactose or isopropyl-β-D-thiogalactopyranoside (IPTG). lac repressor encoded by lacI
   2901..2963    +  CDS            ACT_FUCVE (fragment): Experimental evidence at transcript level: Swiss-Prot protein existence level 2. Essential component of cell cytoskeleton; plays an important role in cytoplasmic streaming, cell shape determination, cell division, organelle movement and extension growth. From Fucus vesiculosus (Bladder wrack).
   2955..3494    +  CDS            LUCI_OPLGR (fragment): Experimental evidence at protein level: Swiss-Prot protein existence level 1. Catalytic subunit of oplophorus-luciferin 2-monooxygenase. Oxidoreductase that converts coelenterazine (the oplophorus luciferin) to coelenteramide under emission of blue light with a maximum at 454 nm. Is also active with bisdeoxycoelenterazine. From Oplophorus gracilirostris (Luminous shrimp).
   3699..3731    -  misc_feature   MCS (fragment): pUC18/19 multiple cloning site
   3728..3885    +  CDS            lacZα (fragment): LacZα fragment of β-galactosidase; lacZ fragment
   3891..3990    -  misc_feature   bom (fragment): basis of mobility region from pBR322
   4092..5       -  CDS            rop (fragment) (across the origin): Rop protein, which maintains plasmids at low copy number; rop
>Addgene plasmid #109077 | NK588 | addgene full sequence | sequence record 307673 | Addgene NGS Result
GCGAGACGAAAGGGCCTCGTGATACGCCTATTTTTATAGGTTAATGTCATGATAATAATGGTTTCTTAGA
CGTCAGGTGGCACTTTTCGGGGAAATGTGCGCGGAACCCCTATTTGTTTATTTTTCTAAATACATTCAAA
TATGTATCCGCTCATGAGACAATAACCCTGATAAATGCTTCAATAATATTGAAAAAGGAAGAGTATGAGT
ATTCAACATTTCCGTGTCGCCCTTATTCCCTTTTTTGCGGCATTTTGCCTTCCTGTTTTTGCTCACCCAG
AAACGCTGGTGAAAGTAAAAGATGCTGAAGATCAGTTGGGTGCACGAGTGGGTTACATCGAACTGGATCT
CAACAGCGGTAAGATCCTTGAGAGTTTTCGCCCCGAAGAACGTTTTCCAATGATGAGCACTTTTAAAGTT
CTGCTATGTGGCGCGGTATTATCCCGTATTGACGCCGGGCAAGAGCAACTCGGTCGCCGCATACACTATT
CTCAGAATGACTTGGTTGAGTACTCACCAGTCACAGAAAAGCATCTTACGGATGGCATGACAGTAAGAGA
ATTATGCAGTGCTGCCATAACCATGAGTGATAACACTGCGGCCAACTTACTTCTGACAACGATCGGAGGA
CCGAAGGAGCTAACCGCTTTTTTGCACAACATGGGGGATCATGTAACTCGCCTTGATCGTTGGGAACCGG
AGCTGAATGAAGCCATACCAAACGACGAGCGTGACACCACGATGCCTGTAGCAATGGCAACAACGTTGCG
CAAACTATTAACTGGCGAACTACTTACTCTAGCTTCCCGGCAACAATTAATAGACTGGATGGAGGCGGAT
AAAGTTGCAGGACCACTTCTGCGCTCGGCCCTTCCGGCTGGCTGGTTTATTGCTGATAAATCTGGAGCCG
GTGAGCGTGGGTCTCGCGGTATCATTGCAGCACTGGGGCCAGATGGTAAGCCCTCCCGTATCGTAGTTAT
CTACACGACGGGGAGTCAGGCAACTATGGATGAACGAAATAGACAGATCGCTGAGATAGGTGCCTCACTG
ATTAAGCATTGGTAACTGTCAGACCAAGTTTACTCATATATACTTTAGATTGATTTAAAACTTCATTTTT
AATTTAAAAGGATCTAGGTGAAGATCCTTTTTGATAATCTCATGACCAAAATCCCTTAACGTGAGTTTTC
GTTCCACTGAGCGTCAGACCCCGTAGAAAAGATCAAAGGATCTTCTTGAGATCCTTTTTTTCTGCGCGTA
ATCTGCTGCTTGCAAACAAAAAAACCACCGCTACCAGCGGTGGTTTGTTTGCCGGATCAAGAGCTACCAA
CTCTTTTTCCGAAGGTAACTGGCTTCAGCAGAGCGCAGATACCAAATACTGTTCTTCTAGTGTAGCCGTA
GTTAGGCCACCACTTCAAGAACTCTGTAGCACCGCCTACATACCTCGCTCTGCTAATCCTGTTACCAGTG
GCTGCTGCCAGTGGCGATAAGTCGTGTCTTACCGGGTTGGACTCAAGACGATAGTTACCGGATAAGGCGC
AGCGGTCGGGCTGAACGGGGGGTTCGTGCACACAGCCCAGCTTGGAGCGAACGACCTACACCGAACTGAG
ATACCTACAGCGTGAGCTATGAGAAAGCGCCACGCTTCCCGAAGGGAGAAAGGCGGACAGGTATCCGGTA
AGCGGCAGGGTCGGAACAGGAGAGCGCACGAGGGAGCTTCCAGGGGGAAACGCCTGGTATCTTTATAGTC
CTGTCGGGTTTCGCCACCTCTGACTTGAGCGTCGATTTTTGTGATGCTCGTCAGGGGGGCGGAGCCTATG
GAAAAACGCCAGCAACGCGGCCTTTTTACGGTTCCTGGCCTTTTGCTGGCCTTTTGCTCACATGTTCTTT
CCTGCGTTATCCCCTGATTCTGTGGATAACCGTATTACCGCCTTTGAGTGAGCTGATACCGCTCGCCGCA
GCCGAACGACCGAGCGCAGCGAGTCAGTGAGCGAGGAAGCGGAAGAGCGCCCAATACGCAAACCGCCTCT
CCCCGCGCGTTGGCCGATTCATTAATGCAGCTGGCACGACAGGTTTCCCGACTGGAAAGCGGGCAGTGAG
CGCAACGCAATTAATGTGAGTTAGCTCACTCATTAGGCACCCCAGGCTTTACACTTTATGCTTCCGGCTC
GTATGTTGTGTGGAATTGTGAGCGGATAACAATTTCACACAGGAAACAGCTATGACCATGATTACGCCAA
GCTTGTAACAAACTGCCCTGCACCTCGTCTGCCACCTCGGTTGCCACCTTGTCCTCGTTCCCCACCACCT
TGTCCTCGTCCGCTGCCAGCATCGCGATCAGCGTGCTTGCGCTTGGCGCTGCTGCTGCCGGACTTCCCGT
TATCGGCCATACTTTTTGTGGTGTTTCCAGGCGAGATGCGCTGTTGGCAAAGCAAAATGGCAAAACGGCC
TTTGCCACACGCCATCCTCGCCTCACCTCGACGTGCGGCTTTCCTAAACAGGAAACCTGACGAAACGAAT
TGAGCGCATTGGCACACGTGTGCTGTGCGCTTTGTGTCGCTGCATGCTATCCACCACGCACCACCCAATC
AGTCCAACTGTGACGTGTCACGCCTAGGCGAAAAAGCGGCGAGAGCGCCAAAGCAAACGCCAAACAAAAA
CCAAAGAAGAGCAAACGCAGCGAACTGATGTGAGACAAGGGGGCGGTGCAATGCGTCACTGAACGTGCAA
AAGCCAAAAACAACCAAGAAGCAGCTGCACAACACAACAACAACAACAACAACAACAACACCTTGTTGTC
GCAGCTCTACGTTTGGCATTTTCCTGTTGTTCTCTCTTGCGATCAGTCCGTGTCTCTTTTCTCCCCCTTT
TCCCAGACCACAACCACAAAACAACCAGCCATGGGTGACGAGGATGTTGCTGCTCTCGTTGTTGACAACG
GCTCCGGCATGTGCAAGGCCGGCTCTGGTGGCTCTGGTGGCATGGTCTTCACCCTCGAGGACTTCGTCGG
CGACTGGCGCCAGACCGCTGGTTACAACCTCGACCAGGTCCTCGAGCAGGGCGGCGTCTCCTCCCTCTTC
CAGAACCTCGGCGTCTCCGTCACCCCCATCCAGCGCATCGTCCTCTCCGGCGAGAACGGCCTCAAGATCG
ACATCCACGTCATCATCCCCTACGAGGGCCTCTCCGGCGACCAGATGGGCCAGATCGAGAAGATCTTCAA
GGTCGTCTACCCCGTCGACGACCACCACTTCAAGGTCATCCTCCACTACGGCACCCTCGTCATCGACGGC
GTCACCCCCAACATGATCGACTACTTCGGCCGCCCCTACGAGGGCATCGCCGTCTTCGACGGCAAGAAGA
TCACCGTCACCGGCACCCTCTGGAACGGCAACAAGATCATCGACGAGCGCCTCATCAACCCCGACGGCTC
CCTCCTCTTCCGCGTCACCATCAACGGCGTCACCGGCTGGCGCCTCTGCGAGCGCATCCTCGCTTAAGCG
CCTCGTTGGTCATTGCCACCTTGTTGCCTCTTTTGCTGTTGTCCTCGTGTCGACGCGTGCCACGTGCGCT
TGTTGTGAGTTGATTCTGCTTCTTGTGCACGTCATGCCGAGCCCTTGGGCCCCGCAATAAACCCACTATG
CCAGTGTAACTATCCTTCCCCCCAATGTATAACTGTGACGATCAATGAGCGGTGCCCGTCTAGAGGATCC
CCGGGTACCGAGCTCGAATTCACTGGCCGTCGTTTTACAACGTCGTGACTGGGAAAACCCTGGCGTTACC
CAACTTAATCGCCTTGCAGCACATCCCCCTTTCGCCAGCTGGCGTAATAGCGAAGAGGCCCGCACCGATC
GCCCTTCCCAACAGTTGCGCAGCCTGAATGGCGAATGGCGCCTGATGCGGTATTTTCTCCTTACGCATCT
GTGCGGTATTTCACACCGCATATGGTGCACTCTCAGTACAATCTGCTCTGATGCCGCATAGTTAAGCCAG
CCCCGACACCCGCCAACACCCGCTGACGCGCCCTGACGGGCTTGTCTGCTCCCGGCATCCGCTTACAGAC
AAGCTGTGACCGTCTCCGGGAGCTGCATGTGTCAGAGGTTTTCACCGTCATCACCGAAACGC
